>Addgene plasmid #8558 | HOXA6 (murine, partial) HIS-tag pET | addgene partial sequence | sequence record 17368 | 8558 with Xpress-Forward
CTTCGACAGCTTGCGGCCGCCTCGAGCACCACCGCCACCACCACTGAGATCCGGCTGCTAACCAAACCCG
AAAGGAATCTGAGTTGGCTGCTGCCACCGCTGATCAATAACTAGCATAACCCCTTGGGGCCTCTAAACGG
GTCTTGAGGGGTTTTTTGCTGAAAGGAGGAACTATATCATGATTGTCTAATGGGACACGCCCTGCAGCGG
CGCAATAAGCGCGGCGGGCGTGGCGGTTACGCGCAGGGCGACCGCTACAATTGCCAGGGCCCTACCGCCC
ACTCCATTCTCGTTCTTCCCTTCCTTTCTCGCCACCTTCGCCGGCTTTCCCCGGCTGGCTCTAAATCGGG
GGCTCCCTTTAGGGTTCTGATTTAGTGCTTTACGGCACCTCAACCCCAAAAAACGTGATTACGGTGATGG
TTCAGATGGGGTGTCTGCTCCCTGATAGACGGTTTTTCGCCCTTTGACATGGGAGTCCACCTGCTTTAAT
ACTGGACTCTTGTTCCGAGCTGTAACAACACTCAACCCTATCTCGGTCTATTCTTTTGATTTATAACGGA
TTTTGCCGATTTCCTTCCTATTGGTTAAAAAATGATCTGANTTAACANAAATTTAACGTCTATTTTAACG
GCTTATTAACGCTTACCNATTAAGTGGTACTTTTCAGCTAGATGTGCGCGGAACCGCTATTTGTGAANTT
TTCTATATAGAGTCANCTATGTATCCGCTCGTGANTTAATTCTTAGAAAAACTCATCGAGTATCANATGA
AACTGCTCTTGTTCATATCGGGATTATCNATACCTATTTTTGAAAAAGTCGTTTCTGTAATGAAGGATAA
ACTCACCTAGGCNTTTCCGTAAGATGGCGAGATCATGGTATC
