[The description below was written by a language model from this plasmid's Addgene catalogue record.]
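Description:
HOXA6 (murine, partial) HIS-tag pET is a bacterial expression plasmid built on the pET28a backbone (about 5.4 kb without insert). It confers kanamycin resistance, is listed as high copy, and is maintained in a standard cloning strain (DH5alpha). No feature table accompanies the record, so individual backbone elements are not itemised. pET28a-type vectors generally drive the insert from a T7 promoter under lac operator control, so protein production normally requires a host that supplies T7 RNA polymerase rather than the cloning strain. The record does not name an expression strain.

The insert is a 295 bp fragment of the mouse Hoxa6 cDNA (also known as Hox-1.2 or HOX1B), cloned between BamHI and HindIII, both of which remain intact. It is not the full-length coding sequence. It encodes the homeodomain together with the 18 amino acids that precede it on the N-terminal side and the final 18 C-terminal amino acids. The fragment is fused in frame to the backbone-encoded N-terminal His tag and T7 epitope tag. The His tag allows purification by metal-affinity chromatography, and either tag can be used for antibody detection. The depositor notes that protein production was confirmed by Western blot.

The record does not state a specific purpose. A tagged recombinant homeodomain fragment of this kind is suited to producing and purifying the DNA-binding portion of HOXA6 for in vitro work such as DNA-binding or protein-interaction studies.
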