Addgene plasmid #8558: HOXA6 (murine, partial) HIS-tag pET
Depositing lab: Corey Largman. Depositing organization: San Francisco VA Health Care System.
Backbone
  Vector backbone: pET28a
  Backbone size w/o insert (bp): 5400
  Vector type: Bacterial Expression
Growth in bacteria
  Bacterial resistance: Kanamycin, 50 μg/mL
  Growth temperature: 37°C
  Growth strain: DH5alpha
  Copy number: High Copy
Gene/Insert
  Gene/Insert name: HOXA6 (alt names: HOX1B; HOX1.2)
  Species: M. musculus (mouse)
  Insert size (bp): 295
  Mutation: partial cDNA encoding homeodomain and preceeding 18 N-terminal AA and final 18 C-terminal AA; makes protein by Western
  Entrez Gene: Hoxa6 (a.k.a. Hox-1.2)
  Tag / fusion protein: T7 (N terminal on backbone); His (N terminal on backbone)
  Cloning method: Restriction Enzyme; 5′ cloning site BamHI (not destroyed); 3′ cloning site HindIII (not destroyed)
  Sequencing primers: 5′ T7
Terms and licenses: Academic/Nonprofit Terms; Industry Terms: Not Available to Industry
How to cite: HOXA6 (murine, partial) HIS-tag pET was a gift from Corey Largman (Addgene plasmid # 8558 ; http://n2t.net/addgene:8558 ; RRID:Addgene_8558)
